Addgene plasmid #195903: L0-I32 pLBD16 GG0-GG1
Purpose: Level 0 pLBD16 promoter with GG0 and GG1 golden gate linkers
Depositing lab: Jennifer Nemhauser. Depositing organization: University of Washington. Publication: An integrase toolbox to record gene-expression during plant development. Guiziou S, Maranas CJ, Chu JC, Nemhauser JL. Nat Commun. 2023 Apr 3;14(1):1844. doi: 10.1038/s41467-023-37607-5. PubMed 37012288.
Backbone
  Vector backbone: pCR-BluntII-TOPO
  Backbone manufacturer: Thermo Fisher Scientific
  Backbone size w/o insert (bp): 3512
  Vector type: Synthetic Biology
Growth in bacteria
  Bacterial resistance: Kanamycin, 50 μg/mL
  Growth temperature: 37°C
  Growth strain: DH5alpha
  Copy number: High Copy
Gene/Insert
  Gene/Insert name: pLBD16
  Species: A. thaliana (mustard weed)
  Insert size (bp): 1038
  Cloning method: TOPO Cloning
Terms and licenses: Academic/Nonprofit Terms; Industry Terms: Not Available to Industry
How to cite: L0-I32 pLBD16 GG0-GG1 was a gift from Jennifer Nemhauser (Addgene plasmid # 195903 ; http://n2t.net/addgene:195903 ; RRID:Addgene_195903)
