[The description below was written by a language model from this plasmid's Addgene catalogue record and pLannotate feature annotations shown in this document.]
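Description:
L0-I32 pLBD16 GG0-GG1 is a Level 0 part plasmid for Golden Gate assembly. It carries the promoter of the Arabidopsis thaliana LBD16 gene in the pCR-BluntII-TOPO cloning backbone. The roughly 1 kb promoter fragment was inserted by blunt TOPO cloning and is flanked by linkers designated GG0 and GG1, which set its position and orientation when it is combined with other parts in higher-level assemblies. The record does not state which type IIS enzyme is used or what the overhang sequences are.

The annotated sequence (about 4.55 kb) matches this backbone. It has a high-copy ColE1/pUC-type origin for propagation in E. coli and a Tn5-derived NeoR/KanR gene that provides the kanamycin selection listed in the catalogue. A Sh ble (bleomycin/Zeocin resistance) gene is also present. The cloning region contains the CAP site, lac promoter and lac operator on one side, and a T7 promoter, a lacZα fragment and a ccdB fragment on the other. In this backbone, insertion at the TOPO site disrupts the lacZα-ccdB fusion, so recombinant clones survive in standard strains. The promoter insert was not annotated by the automated tool, but it presumably lies in the unannotated gap between the lac operator and the T7 promoter. The short hits to RSF ori, lacI, tnpA and bom are partial fragments, most likely backbone remnants rather than functional elements.

The plasmid has no plant selection marker or T-DNA borders and works only as a storage and donor vector. It belongs to a synthetic biology toolbox for integrase-based recording of gene expression during plant development, in which a promoter part like this one would be assembled upstream of other components.
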