Features (pLannotate 1.2.2; 14 found; start..end, strand, type, name):
     50..183     +  rep_origin     RSF ori (fragment): Plasmids containing the RSF 1030 origin of replication can be propagated in E. coli cells that contain additional plasmids with compatible origins.
    185..277     +  CDS            lacI (fragment): lac repressor; lacI; The lac repressor binds to the lac operator to inhibit transcription in E. coli. This inhibition can be relieved by adding lactose or isopropyl-β-D-thiogalactopyranoside (IPTG).
    290..311     +  protein_bind   CAP binding site: CAP binding activates transcription in the presence of cAMP. E. coli catabolite activator protein
    326..356     +  promoter       lac promoter: promoter for the E. coli lac operon
    364..380     +  protein_bind   lac operator: The lac repressor binds to the lac operator to inhibit transcription in E. coli. This inhibition can be relieved by adding lactose or isopropyl-β-D-thiogalactopyranoside (IPTG). lac repressor encoded by lacI
   1624..1642    -  promoter       T7 promoter: promoter for bacteriophage T7 RNA polymerase
   1645..1792    +  CDS            lacZα (fragment): LacZα fragment of β-galactosidase; lacZ fragment
   1802..2105    +  CDS            ccdB (fragment): CcdB, a bacterial toxin that poisons DNA gyrase; ccdB; Plasmids containing the ccdB gene cannot be propagated in standard E. coli strains.
   2153..2422    +  CDS            tnpA (fragment): TN5P_ECOLX - Also known as tnp. Experimental evidence at protein level: Swiss-Prot protein existence level 1. Mediates transposition of transposon Tn5 by a 'cut and paste' mechanism. First, the monomeric transposase binds the 19 bp inverted DNA repeats flanking the transposon. Then, dimerization of the DNA- bound transposase creates a synaptic DNA complex. After nicking of the first DNA strand, excision of the transposon proceeds through a series of intermediates. The transposase then mediates the insertion of the transposon at a new site by strand transfer. The activity of the wild- type tran
   2454..3248    +  CDS            NeoR/KanR: aminoglycoside phosphotransferase from Tn5; aph(3')-II (or nptII); confers resistance to neomycin, kanamycin, and G418 (Geneticin®)
   3269..3319    -  misc_feature   bom (fragment): basis of mobility region from pBR322
   3346..3434    +  promoter       AmpR promoter (fragment): bla
   3454..3828    +  CDS            BleoR: antibiotic-binding protein; Sh ble from Streptoalloteichus hindustanus; confers resistance to bleomycin, phleomycin, and Zeocin™
   3966..2       +  rep_origin     ori (across the origin): high-copy-number ColE1/pMB1/pBR322/pUC origin of replication
>Addgene plasmid #195903 | L0-I32 pLBD16 GG0-GG1 | addgene full sequence | sequence record 388004 | Addgene NGS Result
AAAACGCCAGCAACGCGGCCTTTTTACGGTTCCTGGCCTTTTGCTGGCCTTTTGCTCACATGTTCTTTCC
TGCGTTATCCCCTGATTCTGTGGATAACCGTATTACCGCCTTTGAGTGAGCTGATACCGCTCGCCGCAGC
CGAACGACCGAGCGCAGCGAGTCAGTGAGCGAGGAAGCGGAAGAGCGCCCAATACGCAAACCGCCTCTCC
CCGCGCGTTGGCCGATTCATTAATGCAGCTGGCACGACAGGTTTCCCGACTGGAAAGCGGGCAGTGAGCG
CAACGCAATTAATGTGAGTTAGCTCACTCATTAGGCACCCCAGGCTTTACACTTTATGCTTCCGGCTCGT
ATGTTGTGTGGAATTGTGAGCGGATAACAATTTCACACAGGAAACAGCTATGACCATGATTACGCCAAGC
TATTTAGGTGACGCGTTAGAATACTCAAGCTATGCATCAAGCTTGGTACCGAGCTCGGATCCACTAGTAA
CGGCCGCCAGTGTGCTGGAATTCAGGCACTCTGTGGTCTCAGGAGTGCCATTATTGATTGTCTCCTTAGA
ATCCAACATGTGACCCTCCATTGTCTACCATTCACACCCTTTGGCTCACTCGATAAATTTGGACATTAAT
TGCATTCATTTTATTTGTAAGAACCAGAATCTCAGTAGATGTTATTTGTGTTGAGTAAACTGTTGTTATT
TATAGACTAGGCTATTCTTCGTATACACTTTGATACTGATTTTTAGTTCATCATCTATCTACCGACTAAA
TATAGTGTTTCTATGTGGCTTCTCCTCAAATGTCAAATTTATTTCTTTAATGTTGTTTGAGTTTCAAACT
TGCAAAGTGCAAACCAATTTTGGTTGTTATACTAAAACCACACATATAATTAAAGACACCCACTATAGCA
TAAAATTCGTCGTGTAAGCAATTTTACTATAGTCTAAACTCCATAAAAGGACGTCGAAAAATATTGTGAT
ATTGGAATTATAGTGTCAGTTTGTTTTTCTTTGGGCAAATGGATTGTAGTTTCATTATATATTACAATTT
ATAAACGAAACGATAAGTATGGCTCATACTTTAGTGATGGAGAATTAAAGTATTTTATATTCAGAGATGA
CACAATATGGTAGACCAAAAATAACTAATTAAAATAGTATCATATTAGATATTTATATGTGATTGTAAAT
TTGATCATTGAGTGAACATTTTAAATTAGTATGCCCAAGAAAGAAAAGAAAAAAAAAAAACTCTTTCTCT
CTCATGATAATGTTCCTTTTATAAAATCCACCCAAAGACACCAAACACTTCTCCATCATCATTTCATTTC
TTGTTCTTTTTCCACCATCACCATTTCCTAGTTCGCTCGTGCACATCTCCGACGATCCCAATTCTAAAAT
CATCACTTCTTCCAATCTTTTCAACATCTCTTCAAAATATCCAGTCAACAAAAAAAAAAGTACTTAAAAC
AAGGAAACCCCTTCTTTCTTTTTGTACATATAACATAAAAATCATCACTTTTTTGTTCGTTTCGCCGAAT
GTGAGACCACGAAGTGCCTGAATTCTGCAGATATCCATCACACTGGCGGCCGCTCGAGCATGCATCTAGA
GGGCCCAATTCGCCCTATAGTGAGTCGTATTACAATTCACTGGCCGTCGTTTTACAACGTCGTGACTGGG
AAAACCCTGGCGTTACCCAACTTAATCGCCTTGCAGCACATCCCCCTTTCGCCAGCTGGCGTAATAGCGA
AGAGGCCCGCACCGATCGCCCTTCCCAACAGTTGCGCAGCCTATACGTACGGCAGTTTAAGGTTTACACC
TATAAAAGAGAGAGCCGTTATCGTCTGTTTGTGGATGTACAGAGTGATATTATTGACACGCCGGGGCGAC
GGATGGTGATCCCCCTGGCCAGTGCACGTCTGCTGTCAGATAAAGTCTCCCGTGAACTTTACCCGGTGGT
GCATATCGGGGATGAAAGCTGGCGCATGATGACCACCGATATGGCCAGTGTGCCGGTCTCCGTTATCGGG
GAAGAAGTGGCTGATCTCAGCCACCGCGAAAATGACATCAAAAACGCCATTAACCTGATGTTCTGGGGAA
TATAAATGTCAGGCATGAGATTATCAAAAAGGATCTTCACCTAGATCCTTTTCACGTAGAAAGCCAGTCC
GCAGAAACGGTGCTGACCCCGGATGAATGTCAGCTACTGGGCTATCTGGACAAGGGAAAACGCAAGCGCA
AAGAGAAAGCAGGTAGCTTGCAGTGGGCTTACATGGCGATAGCTAGACTGGGCGGTTTTATGGACAGCAA
GCGAACCGGAATTGCCAGCTGGGGCGCCCTCTGGTAAGGTTGGGAAGCCCTGCAAAGTAAACTGGATGGC
TTTCTTGCCGCCAAGGATCTGATGGCGCAGGGGATCAAGCTCTGATCAAGAGACAGGATGAGGATCGTTT
CGCATGATTGAACAAGATGGATTGCACGCAGGTTCTCCGGCCGCTTGGGTGGAGAGGCTATTCGGCTATG
ACTGGGCACAACAGACAATCGGCTGCTCTGATGCCGCCGTGTTCCGGCTGTCAGCGCAGGGGCGCCCGGT
TCTTTTTGTCAAGACCGACCTGTCCGGTGCCCTGAATGAACTGCAAGACGAGGCAGCGCGGCTATCGTGG
CTGGCCACGACGGGCGTTCCTTGCGCAGCTGTGCTCGACGTTGTCACTGAAGCGGGAAGGGACTGGCTGC
TATTGGGCGAAGTGCCGGGGCAGGATCTCCTGTCATCTCACCTTGCTCCTGCCGAGAAAGTATCCATCAT
GGCTGATGCAATGCGGCGGCTGCATACGCTTGATCCGGCTACCTGCCCATTCGACCACCAAGCGAAACAT
CGCATCGAGCGAGCACGTACTCGGATGGAAGCCGGTCTTGTCGATCAGGATGATCTGGACGAAGAGCATC
AGGGGCTCGCGCCAGCCGAACTGTTCGCCAGGCTCAAGGCGAGCATGCCCGACGGCGAGGATCTCGTCGT
GACCCATGGCGATGCCTGCTTGCCGAATATCATGGTGGAAAATGGCCGCTTTTCTGGATTCATCGACTGT
GGCCGGCTGGGTGTGGCGGACCGCTATCAGGACATAGCGTTGGCTACCCGTGATATTGCTGAAGAGCTTG
GCGGCGAATGGGCTGACCGCTTCCTCGTGCTTTACGGTATCGCCGCTCCCGATTCGCAGCGCATCGCCTT
CTATCGCCTTCTTGACGAGTTCTTCTGAATTATTAACGCTTACAATTTCCTGATGCGGTATTTTCTCCTT
ACGCATCTGTGCGGTATTTCACACCGCATCAGGTGGCACTTTTCGGGGAAATGTGCGCGGAACCCCTATT
TGTTTATTTTTCTAAATACATTCAAATATGTATCCGCTCATGAGACAATAACCCTGATAAATGCTTCAAT
AATAGCACGTGAGGAGGGCCACCATGGCCAAGTTGACCAGTGCCGTTCCGGTGCTCACCGCGCGCGACGT
CGCCGGAGCGGTCGAGTTCTGGACCGACCGGCTCGGGTTCTCCCGGGACTTCGTGGAGGACGACTTCGCC
GGTGTGGTCCGGGACGACGTGACCCTGTTCATCAGCGCGGTCCAGGACCAGGTGGTGCCGGACAACACCC
TGGCCTGGGTGTGGGTGCGCGGCCTGGACGAGCTGTACGCCGAGTGGTCGGAGGTCGTGTCCACGAACTT
CCGGGACGCCTCCGGGCCGGCCATGACCGAGATCGGCGAGCAGCCGTGGGGGCGGGAGTTCGCCCTGCGC
GACCCGGCCGGCAACTGCGTGCACTTCGTGGCCGAGGAGCAGGACTGACACGTGCTAAAACTTCATTTTT
AATTTAAAAGGATCTAGGTGAAGATCCTTTTTGATAATCTCATGACCAAAATCCCTTAACGTGAGTTTTC
GTTCCACTGAGCGTCAGACCCCGTAGAAAAGATCAAAGGATCTTCTTGAGATCCTTTTTTTCTGCGCGTA
ATCTGCTGCTTGCAAACAAAAAAACCACCGCTACCAGCGGTGGTTTGTTTGCCGGATCAAGAGCTACCAA
CTCTTTTTCCGAAGGTAACTGGCTTCAGCAGAGCGCAGATACCAAATACTGTTCTTCTAGTGTAGCCGTA
GTTAGGCCACCACTTCAAGAACTCTGTAGCACCGCCTACATACCTCGCTCTGCTAATCCTGTTACCAGTG
GCTGCTGCCAGTGGCGATAAGTCGTGTCTTACCGGGTTGGACTCAAGACGATAGTTACCGGATAAGGCGC
AGCGGTCGGGCTGAACGGGGGGTTCGTGCACACAGCCCAGCTTGGAGCGAACGACCTACACCGAACTGAG
ATACCTACAGCGTGAGCTATGAGAAAGCGCCACGCTTCCCGAAGGGAGAAAGGCGGACAGGTATCCGGTA
AGCGGCAGGGTCGGAACAGGAGAGCGCACGAGGGAGCTTCCAGGGGGAAACGCCTGGTATCTTTATAGTC
CTGTCGGGTTTCGCCACCTCTGACTTGAGCGTCGATTTTTGTGATGCTCGTCAGGGGGGCGGAGCCTATG
GA
